>Addgene plasmid #138027 | MYMH 25 | addgene full sequence | sequence record 274841 | Addgene NGS Result
TTGGACTCCTGTTGATAGATCCAGTAATGACCTCAGAACTCCATCTGGATTTGTTCAGAACGCTCGGTTG
CCGCCGGGCGTTTTTTATTGGTGAGAATCCAGGGGTCCCCAATAATTACGATTTAAATTGGCGAAAATGA
GACGTTGATCGGCACGTAAGAGGTTCCAACTTTCACCATAATGAAATAAGATCACTACCGGGCGTATTTT
TTGAGTTATCGAGATTTTCAGGAGCTAAGGAAGCTAAAATGGAGAAAAAAATCACTGGATATACCACCGT
TGATATATCCCAATGGCATCGTAAAGAACATTTTGAGGCATTTCAGTCAGTTGCTCAATGTACCTATAAC
CAGACCGTTCAGCTGGATATTACGGCCTTTTTAAAGACCGTAAAGAAAAATAAGCACAAGTTTTATCCGG
CCTTTATTCACATTCTTGCCCGCCTGATGAATGCTCATCCGGAATTTCGTATGGCAATGAAAGACGGTGA
GCTGGTGATATGGGATAGTGTTCACCCTTGTTACACCGTTTTCCATGAGCAAACTGAAACGTTTTCATCG
CTCTGGAGTGAATACCACGACGATTTCCGGCAGTTTCTACACATATATTCGCAAGATGTGGCGTGTTACG
GTGAAAACCTGGCCTATTTCCCTAAAGGGTTTATTGAGAATATGTTTTTCGTCTCAGCCAATCCCTGGGT
GAGTTTCACCAGTTTTGATTTAAACGTGGCCAATATGGACAACTTCTTCGCCCCCGTTTTCACCATGGGC
AAATATTATACGCAAGGCGACAAGGTGCTGATGCCGCTGGCGATTCAGGTTCATCATGCCGTTTGTGATG
GCTTCCATGTCGGCAGAATGCTTAATGAATTACAACAGTACTGCGATGAGTGGCAGGGCGGGGCGTAATT
TGACTTTTGTCCTTTTCCGCTGCATAACCCTGCTTCGGGGTCATTATAGCGATTTTTTCGGTATATCCAT
CCTTTTTCGCACGATATACAGGATTTTGCCAAAGGGTTCGTGTAGACTTTCCTTGGTGTATCCAACGGCG
TCAGCCGGGCAGGATAGGTGAAGTAGGCCCACCCGCGAGCGGGTGTTCCTTCTTCACTGTCCCTTATTCG
CACCTGGCGGTGCTCAACGGGAATCCTGCTCTGCGAGGCTGGCCGTAGGCCGGCCCTACCGGCGCGGCAG
CGTTACCCGTGTCGGCGGCTCCAACGGCTCGCCATCGTCCAGAAAACACGGCTCATCGGGCATCGGCAGG
CGCTGCTGCCCGCGCCGTTCCCATTCCTCCGTTTCGGTCAAGGCTGGCAGGTCTGGTTCCATGCCCGGAA
TGCCGGGCTGGCTGGGCGGCTCCTCGCCGGGGCCGGTCGGTAGTTGCTGCTCGCCCGGATACAGGGTCGG
GATGCGGCGCAGGTCGCCATGCCCCAACAGCGATTCGTCCTGGTCGTCGTGATCAACCACCACGGCGGCA
CTGAACACCGACAGGCGCAACTGGTCGCGGGGCTGGCCCCACGCCACGCGGTCATTGACCACGTAGGCCG
ACACGGTGCCGGGGCCGTTGAGCTTCACGACGGAGATCCAGCGCTCGGCCACCAAGTCCTTGACTGCGTA
TTGGACCGTCCGCAAAGAACGTCCGATGAGCTTGGAAAGTGTCTTCTGGCTGACCACCACGGCGTTCTGG
TGGCCCATCTGCGCCACGAGGTGATGCAGCAGCATTGCCGCCGTGGGTTTCCTCGCAATAAGCCCGGCCC
ACGCCTCATGCGCTTTGCGTTCCGTTTGCACCCAGTGACCGGGCTTGTTCTTGGCTTGAATGCCGATTTC
TCTGGACTGCGTGGCCATGCTTATCTCCATGCGGTAGGGGTGCCGCACGGTTGCGGCACCATGCGCAATC
AGCTGCAACTTTTCGGCAGCGCGACAACAATTATGCGTTGCGTAAAAGTGGCAGTCAATTACAGATTTTC
TTTAACCTACGCAATGAGCTATTGCGGGGGGTGCCGCAATGAGCTGTTGCGTACCCCCCTTTTTTAAGTT
GTTGATTTTTAAGTCTTTCGCATTTCGCCCTATATCTAGTTCTTTGGTGCCCAAAGAAGGGCACCCCTGC
GGGGTTCCCCCACGCCTTCGGCGCGGCTCCCCCTCCGGCAAAAAGTGGCCCCTCCGGGGCTTGTTGATCG
ACTGCGCGGCCTTCGGCCTTGCCCAAGGTGGCGCTGCCCCCTTGGAACCCCCGCACTCGCCGCCGTGAGG
CTCGGGGGGCAGGCGGGCGGGCTTCGCCCTTCGACTGCCCCCACTCGCATAGGCTTGGGTCGTTCCAGGC
GCGTCAAGGCCAAGCCGCTGCGCGGTCGCTGCGCGAGCCTTGACCCGCCTTCCACTTGGTGTCCAACCGG
CAAGCGAAGCGCGCAGGCCGCAGGCCGGAGGCTTTTCCCCAGAGAAAATTAAAAAAATTGATGGGGCAAG
GCCGCAGGCCGCGCAGTTGGAGCCGGTGGGTATGTGGTCGAAGGCTGGGTAGCCGGTGGGCAATCCCTGT
GGTCAAGCTCGTGGGCAGGCGCAGCCTGTCCATCAGCTTGTCCAGCAGGGTTGTCCACGGGCCGAGCGAA
GCGAGCCAGCCGGTGGCCGCTCGCGGCCATCGTCCACATATCCACGGGCTGGCAAGGGAGCGCAGCGACC
GCGCAGGGCGAAGCCCGGAGAGCAAGCCCGTAGGGGGGGCGCGCCCAGCTGTCTAGGGCGGCGGATTTGT
CCTACTCAGGAGAGCGTTCACCGACAAACAACAGATAAAACGAAAGGCCCAGTCTTTCGACTGAGCCTTT
CGTTTTATTTGATGCCTTTAATTAAAGCGGATAACAATTTCACACAGGAGAATTCGCGGCCGCTTCTAGA
GAATTGTGAGCGGATAACAATTGACATTGTGAGCGGATAACAAGATACTGAGCACATACTAGAGAAAAAG
GAGAAATACTAGATGCGTAAAGGAGAAGAACTTTTCACTGGAGTTGTCCCAATTCTTGTTGAATTAGATG
GTGATGTTAATGGGCACAAATTTTCTGTCAGTGGAGAGGGTGAAGGTGATGCAACATACGGAAAACTTAC
CCTTAAATTTATTTGCACTACTGGAAAACTACCTGTTCCATGGCCAACACTTGTCACTACTTTCGGTTAT
GGTGTTCAATGCTTTGCGAGATACCCAGATCATATGAAACAGCATGACTTTTTCAAGAGTGCCATGCCCG
AAGGTTATGTACAGGAAAGAACTATATTTTTCAAAGATGACGGGAACTACAAGACACGTGCTGAAGTCAA
GTTTGAAGGTGATACCCTTGTTAATAGAATCGAGTTAAAAGGTATTGATTTTAAAGAAGATGGAAACATT
CTTGGACACAAATTGGAATACAACTATAACTCACACAATGTATACATCATGGCAGACAAACAAAAGAATG
GAATCAAAGTTAACTTCAAAATTAGACACAACATTGAAGATGGAAGCGTTCAACTAGCAGACCATTATCA
ACAAAATACTCCAATTGGCGATGGCCCTGTCCTTTTACCAGACAACCATTACCTGTCCACACAATCTGCC
CTTTCGAAAGATCCCAACGAAAAGAGAGACCACATGGTCCTTCTTGAGTTTGTAACAGCTGCTGGGATTA
CACATGGCATGGATGAACTATACAAATAATAATACTAGAGCCAGGCATCAAATAAAACGAAAGGCTCAGT
CGAAAGACTGGGCCTTTCGTTTTATCTGTTGTTTGTCGGTGAACGCTCTCTACTAGAGTCACACTGGCTC
ACCTTCGGGTGGGCCTTTCTGCGTTTATATACTAGTAGCGGCCGCTGCAGC
Features (pLannotate 1.2.2; 14 found; start..end, strand, type, name):
      4..98      +  terminator     lambda t0 terminator: transcription terminator from phage lambda
    146..248     +  promoter       cat promoter: promoter of the E. coli cat gene encoding chloramphenicol acetyltransferase
    249..905     +  CDS            cat: CAT_ECOLX - Experimental evidence at protein level: Swiss-Prot protein existence level 1. This enzyme is an effector of chloramphenicol resistance in bacteria. From Escherichia coli. This protein is used as a marker in many commonly used cloning vectors, such as pACYC184.
   1057..1165    +  oriT           oriT: incP origin of transfer
   1176..1838    -  CDS            pBBR1 Rep: replication protein for the broad-host-range plasmid pBBR1 from Bordetella bronchiseptica
   1839..2610    -  rep_origin     pBBR1 oriV: replication origin of the broad-host-range plasmid pBBR1 from Bordetella bronchiseptica; requires the pBBR1 Rep protein for replication
   2725..2811    -  terminator     rrnB T1 terminator: Escherichia coli rrnB; transcription terminator T1 from the E. coli rrnB gene
   2850..2871    +  misc_feature   BioBrick prefix: BioBrick prefix for parts that do not start with "ATG"
   2874..2890    +  protein_bind   lac operator: The lac repressor binds to the lac operator to inhibit transcription in E. coli. This inhibition can be relieved by adding lactose or isopropyl-β-D-thiogalactopyranoside (IPTG). lac repressor encoded by lacI
   2897..2913    +  protein_bind   lac operator: The lac repressor binds to the lac operator to inhibit transcription in E. coli. This inhibition can be relieved by adding lactose or isopropyl-β-D-thiogalactopyranoside (IPTG). lac repressor encoded by lacI
   2953..3666    +  CDS            hfriFP: hfriFP is a fluorescent protein published in 2013, derived from Herbaspirillum frisingense.
   3689..3760    +  terminator     rrnB T1 terminator: transcription terminator T1 from the E. coli rrnB gene
   3776..3803    +  terminator     T7Te terminator: phage T7 early transcription terminator
   3810..3830    +  misc_feature   BioBrick suffix: universal suffix for all parts
