[The description below was written by a language model from this plasmid's Addgene catalogue record and pLannotate feature annotations shown in this document.]
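Description:
MYMH 25 is a 3.8 kb bacterial expression plasmid built on pSEVA-331Bb, a BioBrick-compatible derivative of the SEVA modular broad-host-range vector series. It replicates through the pBBR1 oriV together with its cognate Rep protein, a replicon that functions in many Gram-negative species. It also carries an incP oriT, so it can be mobilised by conjugation when transfer functions are supplied in trans. Selection is by chloramphenicol resistance, with the cat gene expressed from its own promoter. A lambda t0 terminator and an rrnB T1 terminator insulate the backbone modules from the cargo region. The record lists it as high copy and propagated in E. coli DH5alpha.

The cargo sits between a BioBrick prefix and suffix and is a synthetic reporter cassette named 4GA-GFP. Its variable element is a ribosome binding site variant, recorded as a mutation upstream of a GFP coding sequence. The automated annotation labels the 714 bp reporter ORF as a Herbaspirillum-derived fluorescent protein, whereas the catalogue describes it simply as GFP, so the exact reporter variant is uncertain. Two lac operator sites are annotated just upstream of the ORF, which suggests a lac-regulated promoter, but no promoter is annotated or named in the record. The cassette ends with tandem rrnB T1 and T7Te terminators.

The plasmid belongs to a toolkit for controlling gene expression in Acetobacteraceae, where a panel of RBS variants is compared through reporter fluorescence to give a range of translation strengths. The depositor notes that this variant gives low expression, placing it at the weak end of that series.
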