Addgene plasmid #138027: MYMH 25
Purpose: Encodes Ribosome Binding Site (RBS) variant using GFP as a reporter gene
Depositing lab: Meng How Tan. Depositing organization: Nanyang Technological University. Publication: An Expanded Synthetic Biology Toolkit for Gene Expression Control in Acetobacteraceae. Teh MY, Ooi KH, Danny Teo SX, Bin Mansoor ME, Shaun Lim WZ, Tan MH. ACS Synth Biol. 2019 Apr 19;8(4):708-723. doi: 10.1021/acssynbio.8b00168. Epub 2019 Mar 22. PubMed 30865830.
Backbone
  Vector backbone: pSEVA-331Bb
  Vector type: Bacterial Expression
Growth in bacteria
  Bacterial resistance: Chloramphenicol, 25 μg/mL
  Growth temperature: 37°C
  Growth strain: DH5alpha
  Copy number: High Copy
Gene/Insert
  Gene/Insert name: pSEVA-331Bb-4GA-GFP
  Species: Synthetic
  Mutation: AAA AAG GAG AAA
  Cloning method: Restriction Enzyme; 5′ cloning site Unknown (unknown if destroyed)
Terms and licenses: Academic/Nonprofit Terms; Industry Terms: Not Available to Industry
Depositor comments: Low expression
How to cite: MYMH 25 was a gift from Meng How Tan (Addgene plasmid # 138027 ; http://n2t.net/addgene:138027 ; RRID:Addgene_138027)
